Addgene plasmid #134979: pAT1504_pX-SPFE-BbsI(ccdbCam)-5xPBSc
Purpose: (Empty Backbone) Cloning vector for expression of Casilio sgRNAs containing five PUFc-binding sites (PBSc)
Depositing lab: Albert Cheng. Depositing organization: Jackson Laboratory. Publication: Enhanced CRISPR-based DNA demethylation by Casilio-ME-mediated RNA-guided coupling of methylcytosine oxidation and DNA repair pathways. Taghbalout A, Du M, Jillette N, Rosikiewicz W, Rath A, Heinen CD, Li S, Cheng AW. Nat Commun. 2019 Sep 20;10(1):4296. doi: 10.1038/s41467-019-12339-7. PubMed 31541098.
Backbone
  Vector backbone: pX330
  Backbone size (bp): 4723
  Vector type: Mammalian Expression, CRISPR, Synthetic Biology
  Promoter: Human U6 Promoter
Growth in bacteria
  Bacterial resistance: Chloramphenicol and Ampicillin, 25 & 100 μg/mL
  Growth temperature: 30°C
  Growth strain: ccdB Survival
  Copy number: Low Copy
Gene/Insert
  Cloning method: Restriction Enzyme
  Sequencing primers: 5′ gagggcctatttcccatgattcc; 3′ gccatttgtctgcagaattggc
Terms and licenses: Academic/Nonprofit Terms; Industry Terms: Not Available to Industry
How to cite: pAT1504_pX-SPFE-BbsI(ccdbCam)-5xPBSc was a gift from Albert Cheng (Addgene plasmid # 134979)
