[The description below was written by a language model from this plasmid's Addgene catalogue record and pLannotate feature annotations shown in this document.]
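Description:
pAT1504_pX-SPFE-BbsI(ccdbCam)-5xPBSc is an empty cloning backbone derived from pX330, used to build mammalian expression plasmids for Casilio guide RNAs. These are Streptococcus pyogenes Cas9 sgRNAs extended with five copies of the PBSc motif, the RNA site bound by the matching engineered PUF domain (PUFc). In the Casilio system, effector proteins fused to the PUF domain are recruited through these sites to a locus targeted by dCas9. The associated publication applies this to targeted DNA demethylation. No Cas9 coding sequence is annotated in this 4.7 kb plasmid, so it appears to supply only the guide RNA component.

The payload is a human U6 RNA polymerase III promoter followed by a stuffer cassette lying in reverse orientation. The stuffer contains the ccdB toxin gene, a ccdA fragment, and a chloramphenicol acetyltransferase gene with cat and lac UV5 promoter sequences. The plasmid name indicates that this stuffer is flanked by BbsI sites, so a spacer insert should replace it by restriction cloning, with ccdB counter-selecting against uncut parental plasmid in ordinary E. coli strains. Downstream lie tracrRNA and gRNA scaffold fragments. The gap between and after them presumably holds the PBSc repeats, which the feature table does not annotate.

The unmodified vector is propagated in a ccdB-tolerant strain under combined ampicillin (AmpR) and chloramphenicol selection. The annotated origin is a high-copy ColE1/pUC type, although the catalogue lists the plasmid as low copy. An f1 origin, a single AAV2 ITR, and short bom and rop fragments are also detected, probably as remnants of the parental backbone. With only one ITR, the plasmid is unlikely to be packageable as AAV.
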