Features (pLannotate 1.2.2; 16 found; start..end, strand, type, name):
      1..589     +  rep_origin     ori: high-copy-number ColE1/pMB1/pBR322/pUC origin of replication
    659..899     +  promoter       U6 promoter: RNA polymerase III promoter for human U6 snRNA
    959..1261    -  CDS            ccdB: CCDB_ECOLI - Also known as G, letB, letD. Experimental evidence at protein level: Swiss-Prot protein existence level 1. Toxic component of a type II toxin-antitoxin (TA) system, functioning in plasmid maintainence. Responsible for the post- segregational killing (PSK) of plasmid-free cells, also referred to as a plasmid addiction system. Half-life of over 2 hours. Cell killing by CcdB is accompanied by filamentation, defects in chromosome and plasmid segregation, defects in cell division, formation of anucleate cells, decreased DNA synthesis and plasmid loss. Interferes with the activity of DN
   1266..1424    -  CDS            ccdA (fragment): CCDA_ECO57 - Also known as H, letA. Experimental evidence at protein level: Swiss-Prot protein existence level 1. Antitoxin component of a type II toxin-antitoxin (TA) system which inhibits the post-segregational killing (PSK) of plasmid-free cells, also referred to as a plasmid addiction system. Binds to and blocks the activity of CcdB; will also remove bound CcdB protein from the CcdB-GyrA complex by forming a CcdA-CcdB complex, a process termed rejuvenation. Functions as a transcriptional corepressor for the ccdAB operon, repression also requires CcdB (By similarity). From Escherichia coli
   1603..2262    -  CDS            CmR: chloramphenicol acetyltransferase; cat; confers resistance to chloramphenicol
   2263..2292    -  promoter       cat promoter (fragment): promoter of the E. coli cat gene encoding chloramphenicol acetyltransferase
   2316..2346    -  promoter       lac UV5 promoter: E. coli lac promoter with an "up" mutation
   2397..2464    +  misc_RNA       tracrRNA (fragment): trans-activating CRISPR RNA for the Streptococcus pyogenes CRISPR/Cas9 system
   2546..2588    +  misc_RNA       gRNA scaffold (fragment): guide RNA scaffold for the Streptococcus pyogenes CRISPR/Cas9 system
   2636..2776    +  repeat_region  AAV2 ITR: inverted terminal repeat of adeno-associated virus serotype 2 inverted
   2781..2832    -  misc_feature   bom (fragment): basis of mobility region from pBR322
   2851..3306    +  rep_origin     f1 ori (sequence partly withheld): f1 bacteriophage origin of replication; arrow indicates direction of (+) strand synthesis
   3307..3356    -  misc_feature   bom (fragment): basis of mobility region from pBR322
   3458..3493    -  CDS            rop (fragment): Rop protein, which maintains plasmids at low copy number; rop
   3588..3692    +  promoter       AmpR promoter: bla
   3693..4553    +  CDS            AmpR: β-lactamase; bla; confers resistance to ampicillin, carbenicillin, and related antibiotics
>Addgene plasmid #134979 | pAT1504_pX-SPFE-BbsI(ccdbCam)-5xPBSc | addgene full sequence | sequence record 272107 | Addgene NGS Result
TTGAGATCCTTTTTTTCTGCGCGTAATCTGCTGCTTGCAAACAAAAAAACCACCGCTACCAGCGGTGGTT
TGTTTGCCGGATCAAGAGCTACCAACTCTTTTTCCGAAGGTAACTGGCTTCAGCAGAGCGCAGATACCAA
ATACTGTTCTTCTAGTGTAGCCGTAGTTAGGCCACCACTTCAAGAACTCTGTAGCACCGCCTACATACCT
CGCTCTGCTAATCCTGTTACCAGTGGCTGCTGCCAGTGGCGATAAGTCGTGTCTTACCGGGTTGGACTCA
AGACGATAGTTACCGGATAAGGCGCAGCGGTCGGGCTGAACGGGGGGTTCGTGCACACAGCCCAGCTTGG
AGCGAACGACCTACACCGAACTGAGATACCTACAGCGTGAGCTATGAGAAAGCGCCACGCTTCCCGAAGG
GAGAAAGGCGGACAGGTATCCGGTAAGCGGCAGGGTCGGAACAGGAGAGCGCACGAGGGAGCTTCCAGGG
GGAAACGCCTGGTATCTTTATAGTCCTGTCGGGTTTCGCCACCTCTGACTTGAGCGTCGATTTTTGTGAT
GCTCGTCAGGGGGGCGGAGCCTATGGAAAAACGCCAGCAACGCGGCCTTTTTACGGTTCCTGGCCTTTTG
CTGGCCTTTTGCTCACATGTGGCGCGCCGAGGGCCTATTTCCCATGATTCCTTCATATTTGCATATACGA
TACAAGGCTGTTAGAGAGATAATTGGAATTAATTTGACTGTAAACACAAAGATATTAGTACAAAATACGT
GACGTAGAAAGTAATAATTTCTTGGGTAGTTTGCAGTTTTAAAATTATGTTTTAAAATGGACTATCATAT
GCTTACCGTAACTTGAAAGTATTTCGATTTCTTGGCTTTATATATCTTGTGGAAAGGACGAAACACCGGG
TCTTCGTCGACCTGCAGACTGGCTGTGTATAAGGGAGCCTGACATTTATATTCCCCAGAACATCAGGTTA
ATGGCGTTTTTGATGTCATTTTCGCGGTGGCTGAGATCAGCCACTTCTTCCCCGATAACGGAGACCGGCA
CACTGGCCATATCGGTGGTCATCATGCGCCAGCTTTCATCCCCGATATGCACCACCGGGTAAAGTTCACG
GGAGACTTTATCTGACAGCAGACGTGCACTGGCCAGGGGGATCACCATCCGTCGCCCGGGCGTGTCAATA
ATATCACTCTGTACATCCACAAACAGACGATAACGGCTCTCTCTTTTATAGGTGTAAACCTTAAACTGCA
TTTCACCAGCCCCTGTTCTCGTCAGCAAAAGAGCCGTTCATTTCAATAAACCGGGCGACCTCAGCCATCC
CTTCCTGATTTTCCGCTTTCCAGCGTTCGGCACGCAGACGACGGGCTTCATTCTGCATGGTTGTGCTTAC
CAGACCGGAGATATTGACATCATATATGCCTTGAGCAACTGATAGCTGTCGCTGTCAACTGTCACTGTAA
TACGCTGCTTCATAGCATACCTCTTTTTTACATACTTCGGGTATACATATCAGTATATATTCTTATACCG
CAAAAATCAGCGCGCAAATACGCATACTGTTATCTGGCTTTTAGTAAGCCGGATCCAGATCTTTACGCCC
CGCCCTGCCACTCATCGCAGTACTGTTGTAATTCATTAAGCATTCTGCCGACATGGAAGCCATCACAAAC
GGCATGATGAACCTGAATCGCCAGCGGCATCAGCACCTTGTCGCCTTGCGTATAATATTTGCCCATGGTG
AAAACGGGGGCGAAGAAGTTGTCCATATTGGCCACGTTTAAATCAAAACTGGTGAAACTCACCCAGGGAT
TGGCTGAGACGAAAAACATATTCTCAATAAACCCTTTAGGGAAATAGGCCAGGTTTTCACCGTAACACGC
CACATCTTGCGAATATATGTGTAGAAACTGCCGGAAATCGTCGTGGTATTCACTCCAGAGCGATGAAAAC
GTTTCAGTTTGCTCATGGAAAACGGTGTAACAAGGGTGAACACTATCCCATATCACCAGCTCACCGTCTT
TCATTGCCATACGGAATTCCGGATGAGCATTCATCAGGCGGGCAAGAATGTGAATAAAGGCCGGATAAAA
CTTGTGCTTATTTTTCTTTACGGTCTTTAAAAAGGCCGTAATATCCAGCTGAACGGTCTGGTTATAGGTA
CATTGAGCAACTGACTGAAATGCCTCAAAATGTTCTTTACGATGCCATTGGGATATATCAACGGTGGTAT
ATCCAGTGATTTTTTTCTCCATTTTAGCTTCCTTAGCTCCTGAAAATCTCGACGGATCCTAACTCAAAAT
CCACACATTATACGAGCCGGAAGCATAAAGTGTAAAGCCTGGGGTGCCTAATGCGGCCGCGAAGACCTGT
TTAAGAGCTATGCTGGAAACAGCATAGCAAGTTTAAATAAGGCTAGTCCGTTATCAACTTGAAAAAGTGG
CACCGAGTCGGTGCCAATTGGGTCTCCAGATTTGATGTAGCCTTGATGTAGCCTTGATGTAGCCTTGATG
TAGCCTTGATGTAAGATCTTTTTTTGTTTTAGAGCTAGAAATAGCAAGTTAAAATAAGGCTAGTCCGTAG
CGCGTGCGCCAATTCTGCAGACAAATGGCGGCGCGCCGCGGCCGCAGGAACCCCTAGTGATGGAGTTGGC
CACTCCCTCTCTGCGCGCTCGCTCGCTCACTGAGGCCGGGCGACCAAAGGTCGCCCGACGCCCGGGCTTT
GCCCGGGCGGCCTCAGTGAGCGAGCGAGCGCGCAGCTGCCTGCAGGGGCGCCTGATGCGGTATTTTCTCC
TTACGCATCTGTGCGGTATTTCACACCGCATA
[95 nt withheld, positions 2833-2927]
T
[46 nt withheld, positions 2929-2974]
C
[141 nt withheld, positions 2976-3116]
CCTTTGACGTTGGAGTCCACGTTCTTT
[37 nt withheld, positions 3144-3180]
ACTCTATCTCGGGCTATTCTTTTGATTTATAAGGGATTTTGCCGATTTCGGTCTATTGGTTAAAAAATGA
GCTGATTTAACAAAAATTTAACGCGAATTTTAACAAAATATTAACGTTTACAATTTTATGGTGCACTCTC
AGTACAATCTGCTCTGATGCCGCATAGTTAAGCCAGCCCCGACACCCGCCAACACCCGCTGACGCGCCCT
GACGGGCTTGTCTGCTCCCGGCATCCGCTTACAGACAAGCTGTGACCGTCTCCGGGAGCTGCATGTGTCA
GAGGTTTTCACCGTCATCACCGAAACGCGCGAGACGAAAGGGCCTCGTGATACGCCTATTTTTATAGGTT
AATGTCATGATAATAATGGTTTCTTAGACGTCAGGTGGCACTTTTCGGGGAAATGTGCGCGGAACCCCTA
TTTGTTTATTTTTCTAAATACATTCAAATATGTATCCGCTCATGAGACAATAACCCTGATAAATGCTTCA
ATAATATTGAAAAAGGAAGAGTATGAGTATTCAACATTTCCGTGTCGCCCTTATTCCCTTTTTTGCGGCA
TTTTGCCTTCCTGTTTTTGCTCACCCAGAAACGCTGGTGAAAGTAAAAGATGCTGAAGATCAGTTGGGTG
CACGAGTGGGTTACATCGAACTGGATCTCAACAGCGGTAAGATCCTTGAGAGTTTTCGCCCCGAAGAACG
TTTTCCAATGATGAGCACTTTTAAAGTTCTGCTATGTGGCGCGGTATTATCCCGTATTGACGCCGGGCAA
GAGCAACTCGGTCGCCGCATACACTATTCTCAGAATGACTTGGTTGAGTACTCACCAGTCACAGAAAAGC
ATCTTACGGATGGCATGACAGTAAGAGAATTATGCAGTGCTGCCATAACCATGAGTGATAACACTGCGGC
CAACTTACTTCTGACAACGATCGGAGGACCGAAGGAGCTAACCGCTTTTTTGCACAACATGGGGGATCAT
GTAACTCGCCTTGATCGTTGGGAACCGGAGCTGAATGAAGCCATACCAAACGACGAGCGTGACACCACGA
TGCCTGTAGCAATGGCAACAACGTTGCGCAAACTATTAACTGGCGAACTACTTACTCTAGCTTCCCGGCA
ACAATTAATAGACTGGATGGAGGCGGATAAAGTTGCAGGACCACTTCTGCGCTCGGCCCTTCCGGCTGGC
TGGTTTATTGCTGATAAATCTGGAGCCGGTGAGCGTGGAAGCCGCGGTATCATTGCAGCACTGGGGCCAG
ATGGTAAGCCCTCCCGTATCGTAGTTATCTACACGACGGGGAGTCAGGCAACTATGGATGAACGAAATAG
ACAGATCGCTGAGATAGGTGCCTCACTGATTAAGCATTGGTAACTGTCAGACCAAGTTTACTCATATATA
CTTTAGATTGATTTAAAACTTCATTTTTAATTTAAAAGGATCTAGGTGAAGATCCTTTTTGATAATCTCA
TGACCAAAATCCCTTAACGTGAGTTTTCGTTCCACTGAGCGTCAGACCCCGTAGAAAAGATCAAAGGATC
TTC
